>Addgene plasmid #12769 | DCT.VV.Orf81 | addgene partial sequence | sequence record 19164 | T7 5'-TAATACGACTCACTATAGGG-3'
TTGGTACCGAGCTCGGATCCAGTACCCTTCACCGAATTCCAGCTGACCACCATGGGCTGTTTGTATAATA
GACCACGATAATATCAGAGGAGTTATTTACTTTGAACCAGTCCATGGAAAAGATAAAGTTTTAGGATCAG
TTATTGGATTAAAATCCGGAACGTATAGTTTGATAATTCATCGTTACGGAGATATTAGTCAAGGATGTGA
TTCCATAGGCAGTCCAGAAATATTTATCGGTAACATCTTTGTAAACAGATATGGTGTAGCATATGTTTAT
TTAGATACAGATGTAAATATATCTACAATTATTGGAAAGGCGTTATCTATTTCAAAAAATGATCAGAGAT
TAGCGTGTGGAGTTATTGGTATTTCTTACATAAATGAAAAGATAATACATTTTCTTACAATTAACGAGAA
TGCGTTTGAGCAATTCCCGGGGATCCGAATAAAGGGTCAAGACAATTCTGCAGATATCCAGCACAGTGGC
GGCCGCTCGAGTCTAGAGGGCCCGCGGTTCGAAGGTAAGCCTATCCCTAACCCTCTCCTCGGTCTCGATT
CTACGCGTACCGGTCATCATCACCATCACCATTGAGTTTAAACCCGCTGATCAGCCTCGACTGTGCCTTC
TAGTTGCCAGCCATCTGTTGTTTGCCCCTCCCCCGTGCCTTCCTTGACCCTGGAAGGTGCCACTCCCACT
GTCCTTTCCTAATAAAATGAGGAAATTGCATCGCATTGTCTGAGTAG
