[The description below was written by a language model from this plasmid's Addgene catalogue record.]
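Description:
DCT.VV.Orf81 is a mammalian expression plasmid built on the commercial pcDNA 3.1D V5-His-TOPO backbone (about 5.5 kb without insert). It carries a 378 bp open reading frame from vaccinia virus, designated VV.Orf81 within its library, also listed as VV_WR_171 and annotated as a superoxide dismutase homolog. The record lists BamHI sites, both retained, at the 5′ and 3′ ends of the insert. It is maintained in E. coli as a high-copy plasmid under ampicillin selection, and a neomycin resistance marker allows G418 selection in transfected mammalian cells. The record does not explicitly state the promoter. Vectors of the pcDNA3.1 family generally drive inserts from the CMV immediate-early promoter, with an upstream T7 promoter, which fits the T7 sequencing primer listed. The backbone name indicates that C-terminal V5 and His tags are available, but the record does not say whether the viral ORF is in frame with them.

The plasmid belongs to a library of individually cloned vaccinia ORFs made for screening, associated with work identifying poxvirus CD8+ T cell determinants to guide the design and characterization of smallpox vaccines. In that setting, expressing a single viral ORF in mammalian cells allows testing of whether its product is recognized by virus-specific T cells. The plasmid and insert names apply only to this library, and the corresponding Copenhagen and WR strain names are given in a supplementary spreadsheet. The depositors caution that, as a screening reagent, the clone may differ from the current canonical gene sequence, so the sequence should be verified against the quality-control data. No feature table was supplied, so element positions cannot be confirmed.
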