Addgene plasmid #12769: DCT.VV.Orf81
Purpose: This plasmid was designed for screening purposes and may contain discrepancies relative to the current canonical GenBank version of the gene.
Depositing lab: Jack Bennink & Jon Yewdell. Depositing organization: National Institute of Allergy and Infectious Diseases (NIAID). Publication: Identification of poxvirus CD8+ T cell determinants to enable rational design and characterization of smallpox vaccines. Tscharke DC, Karupiah G, Zhou J, Palmore T, Irvine KR, Haeryfar SM, Williams S, Sidney J, Sette A, Bennink JR, Yewdell JW. J Exp Med. 2005 January 3; 201(1): 95–104. 10.1084/jem.20041912 PubMed 15623576.
Backbone
  Vector backbone: pcDNA 3.1D V5-His-TOPO
  Backbone manufacturer: Invitrogen
  Backbone size w/o insert (bp): 5514
  Vector type: Mammalian Expression
  Selectable markers: Neomycin (select with G418)
Growth in bacteria
  Bacterial resistance: Ampicillin, 100 μg/mL
  Growth temperature: 37°C
  Growth strain: DH5alpha
  Copy number: High Copy
Gene/Insert
  Gene/Insert name: VV.Orf81 (alt names: VV_WR_171; superoxide dismutase homolog)
  Species: Vaccinia Virus
  Insert size (bp): 378
  GenBank ID: 9791112
  Cloning method: Restriction Enzyme; 5′ cloning site BamHI (not destroyed); 3′ cloning site BamHI (not destroyed)
  Sequencing primers: 5′ Universal T7
Terms and licenses: Academic/Nonprofit Terms; Industry Terms: Not Available to Industry
Depositor comments: Please see the Vaccinia kit page ( https://www.addgene.org/vvorf/ ) for more information. The kit page contains the supplemental VVOrfData spreadsheet, which includes important information about this plasmid. The plasmid and insert names provided here relate only to this library. The name of the ORF (if present) in VACV strain Copenhagen and the name of the ORF (if annotated) in VACV strain WR sequence can be found in VVOrfData spreadsheet. Please note that the amino acid sequence given for each ORF in the spreadsheet may contain some errors. Additionally, changes from the expected sequence may be present in these plasmids. Please see Addgene's quality control sequence and sequencing notes in the VVOrfData spreadsheet before ordering this plasmid.
How to cite: DCT.VV.Orf81 was a gift from Jack Bennink & Jon Yewdell (Addgene plasmid # 12769 ; http://n2t.net/addgene:12769 ; RRID:Addgene_12769)
